>Addgene plasmid #56367 | sfGFP-H2B-C-10 | depositor partial sequence | sequence record 87263 | insert sequence
AGATCCGCTAGCGCTACCGGTCGCCACCATGGTGAGCAAGGGCGAGGAGCTGTTCACCGGGGTGGTGCCC
ATCCTGGTCGAGCTGGACGGCGACGTAAACGGCCACAAGTTCAGCGTGCGCGGCGAGGGCGAGGGCGATG
CCACCAACGGCAAGCTGACCCTGAAGTTCATCTGCACCACCGGCAAGCTGCCCGTGCCCTGGCCCACCCT
CGTGACCACCCTGACCTACGGCGTGCAGTGCTTCAGCCGCTACCCCGACCACATGAAGCGCCACGACTTC
TTCAAGTCCGCCATGCCCGAAGGCTACGTCCAGGAGCGCACCATCAGCTTCAAGGACGACGGCACCTACA
AGACCCGCGCCGAGGTGAAGTTCGAGGGCGACACCCTGGTGAACCGCATCGAGCTGAAGGGCATCGACTT
CAAGGAGGACGGCAACATCCTGGGGCACAAGCTGGAGTACAACTTCAACAGCCACAACGTCTATATCACC
GCCGACAAGCAGAAGAACGGCATCAAGGCCAACTTCAAGATCCGCCACAACGTGGAGGACGGCAGCGTGC
AGCTCGCCGACCACTACCAGCAGAACACCCCCATCGGCGACGGCCCCGTGCTGCTGCCCGACAACCACTA
CCTGAGCACCCAGTCCGTGCTGAGCAAAGACCCCAACGAGAAGCGCGATCACATGGTCCTGCTGGAGTTC
GTGACCGCCGCCGGGATCACTCACGGCATGGACGAGCTGTACAAGTCCGGACTCAGATCTGGAGGCTCCG
GAGGCCCAGAGCCAGCGAAGTCTGCTCCCGCCCCGAAAAAGGGCTCCAAGAAGGCGGTGACTAAGGCGCA
GAAGAAAGGCGGCAAGAAGCGCAAGCGCAGCCGCAAGGAGAGCTATTCCATCTATGTGTACAAGGTTCTG
AAGCAGGTCCACCCTGACACCGGCATTTCGTCCAAGGCCATGGGCATCATGAATTCGTTTGTGAACGACA
TTTTCGAGCGCATCGCAGGTGAGGCTTCCCGCCTGGCGCATTACAACAAGCGCTCGACCATCACCTCCAG
GGAGATCCAGACGGCCGTGCGCCTGCTGCTGCCTGGGGAGTTGGCCAAGCACGCCGTGTCCGAGGGTACT
AAGGCCATCACCAAGTACACCAGCGCTAAGTAAGGATCCACCGGATCTAGATAACTGATCATAATCAGCC
ATACCACATTT
