>Addgene plasmid #56367 | sfGFP-H2B-C-10 | addgene partial sequence | sequence record 114649 | SV40pA-R 5'-GAAATTTGTGATGCTATTGC-3'
TTACAACAACAATTGCATTCATTTTATGTTTCAGGTTCAGGGGGAGGTGTGGGAGGTTTTTTAAAGCAAG
TAAAACCTCTACAAATGTGGTATGGCTGATTATGATCAGTTATCTAGATCCGGTGGATCCTTACTTAGCG
CTGGTGTACTTGGTGATGGCCTTAGTACCCTCGGACACGGCGTGCTTGGCCAACTCCCCAGGCAGCAGCA
GGCGCACGGCCGTCTGGATCTCCCTGGAGGTGATGGTCGAGCGCTTGTTGTAATGCGCCAGGCGGGAAGC
CTCACCTGCGATGCGCTCGAAAATGTCGTTCACAAACGAATTCATGATGCCCATGGCCTTGGACGAAATG
CCGGTGTCAGGGTGGACCTGCTTCAGAACCTTGTACACATAGATGGAATAGCTCTCCTTGCGGCTGCGCT
TGCGCTTCTTGCCGCCTTTCTTCTGCGCCTTAGTCACCGCCTTCTTGGAGCCCTTTTTCGGGGCGGGAGC
AGACTTCGCTGGCTCTGGGCCTCCGGAGCCTCCAGATCTGAGTCCGGACTTGTACAGCTCGTCCATGCCG
TGAGTGATCCCGGCGGCGGTCACGAACTCCAGCAGGACCATGTGATCGCGCTTCTCGTTGGGGTCTTTGC
TCAGCACGGACTGGGTGCTCAGGTAGTGGTTGTCGGGCAGCAGCACGGGGCCGTCGCCGATGGGGGTGTT
CTGCTGGTAGTGGTCGGCGAGCTGCACGCTGCCGTCCTCCACGTTGTGGCGGATCTTGAAGTTGGCCTTG
ATGCCGTTCTTCTG
