[The description below was written by a language model from this plasmid's Addgene catalogue record.]
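Description:
sfGFP-H2B-C-10 is a mammalian expression plasmid built on the sfGFP-C1 backbone (about 4.75 kb without the insert), a C1-style fluorescent protein fusion vector. It is maintained in E. coli as a high-copy plasmid under kanamycin selection. The record also lists a neomycin resistance marker, which allows G418 selection of stably transfected mammalian cells. No feature table is provided, so elements such as the replication origin are not itemised. The listed sequencing primers do indicate a CMV promoter upstream of the insert and an SV40 polyadenylation signal downstream of it.

The payload is human histone H2B (the H2BC11/HIST1H2BJ gene), expressed from the CMV promoter as a fusion with superfolder GFP at its N terminus, the tag being supplied by the backbone. The H2B coding sequence carries two amino-acid substitutions relative to the reference, D26G and V119I; the record does not comment on any functional consequence. The "C-10" in the name probably refers to the C-type vector layout and a 10-residue linker between the fluorescent protein and H2B, but the record does not state this explicitly, and the cloning method is listed as unknown.

Because H2B is a core nucleosomal histone, the fusion is incorporated into chromatin and marks the nucleus. The stated purpose is nucleus/histone localization, with excitation at 485 nm and emission at 507 nm. Constructs of this type are typically used as green nuclear or chromatin markers in fluorescence microscopy, for example to visualise nuclei and chromosomes in transfected cells or to assess how a fluorescent protein performs in a fusion.
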