Addgene plasmid #56367: sfGFP-H2B-C-10
Purpose: Localization: Nucleus/Histones, Excitation: 485, Emission: 507
Depositing lab: Michael Davidson. Depositing organization: Florida State University, Tallahassee.
Backbone
  Vector backbone: sfGFP-C1
  Backbone size w/o insert (bp): 4750
  Vector type: Mammalian Expression
  Selectable markers: Neomycin (select with G418)
Growth in bacteria
  Bacterial resistance: Kanamycin, 50 μg/mL
  Growth temperature: 37°C
  Growth strain: DH5alpha
  Copy number: High Copy
Gene/Insert
  Gene/Insert name: H2B (alt names: Human Histone H2B; NM_021058.3)
  Species: H. sapiens (human)
  Mutation: D26G and V119I in H2B
  Entrez Gene: H2BC11 (a.k.a. H2B/r, H2BFR, H2BJ, HIST1H2BJ)
  Promoter: CMV
  Tag / fusion protein: sfGFP (N terminal on backbone)
  Cloning method: Unknown
  Sequencing primers: 5′ CMV-F; 3′ SV40pA-R
Terms and licenses: Academic/Nonprofit Terms; Industry Terms
Depositor comments: . Excitation = 485; Emission = 507
How to cite: sfGFP-H2B-C-10 was a gift from Michael Davidson (Addgene plasmid # 56367 ; http://n2t.net/addgene:56367 ; RRID:Addgene_56367)
